>Addgene plasmid #147837 | pT7-EGFP-C1-HsNot1iso1-IKGIRQtoDSYDAA-shRNAres_W | depositor full sequence | sequence record 290284 | Full Sequence
TAGTTATTAATAGTAATCAATTACGGGGTCATTAGTTCATAGCCCATATATGGAGTTCCGCGTTACATAA
CTTACGGTAAATGGCCCGCCTGGCTGACCGCCCAACGACCCCCGCCCATTGACGTCAATAATGACGTATG
TTCCCATAGTAACGCCAATAGGGACTTTCCATTGACGTCAATGGGTGGAGTATTTACGGTAAACTGCCCA
CTTGGCAGTACATCAAGTGTATCATATGCCAAGTACGCCCCCTATTGACGTCAATGACGGTAAATGGCCC
GCCTGGCATTATGCCCAGTACATGACCTTATGGGACTTTCCTACTTGGCAGTACATCTACGTATTAGTCA
TCGCTATTACCATGGTGATGCGGTTTTGGCAGTACATCAATGGGCGTGGATAGCGGTTTGACTCACGGGG
ATTTCCAAGTCTCCACCCCATTGACGTCAATGGGAGTTTGTTTTGGCACCAAAATCAACGGGACTTTCCA
AAATGTCGTAACAACTCCGCCCCATTGACGCAAATGGGCGGTAGGCGTGTACGGTGGGAGGTCTATATAA
GCAGAGCTCTCTGGCTAACTAGAGAACCCACTGCTTACTGGCTTATCGAAATTAATACGACTCACTATAG
GGAGACCCAAGCTCTAGCGCTACCGGTCGCCACCATGGTGAGCAAGGGCGAGGAGCTGTTCACCGGGGTG
GTGCCCATCCTGGTCGAGCTGGACGGCGACGTAAACGGCCACAAGTTCAGCGTGTCCGGCGAGGGCGAGG
GCGATGCCACCTACGGCAAGCTGACCCTGAAGTTCATCTGCACCACCGGCAAGCTGCCCGTGCCCTGGCC
CACCCTCGTGACCACCCTGACCTACGGCGTGCAGTGCTTCAGCCGCTACCCCGACCACATGAAGCAGCAC
GACTTCTTCAAGTCCGCCATGCCCGAAGGCTACGTCCAGGAGCGCACCATCTTCTTCAAGGACGACGGCA
ACTACAAGACCCGCGCCGAGGTGAAGTTCGAGGGCGACACCCTGGTGAACCGCATCGAGCTGAAGGGCAT
CGACTTCAAGGAGGACGGCAACATCCTGGGGCACAAGCTGGAGTACAACTACAACAGCCACAACGTCTAT
ATCATGGCCGACAAGCAGAAGAACGGCATCAAGGTGAACTTCAAGATCCGCCACAACATCGAGGACGGCA
GCGTGCAGCTCGCCGACCACTACCAGCAGAACACCCCCATCGGCGACGGCCCCGTGCTGCTGCCCGACAA
CCACTACCTGAGCACCCAGTCCGCCCTGAGCAAAGACCCCAACGAGAAGCGCGATCACATGGTCCTGCTG
GAGTTCGTGACCGCCGCCGGGATCACTCTCGGCATGGACGAGCTGTACAAGTCCGGACTCAGATCTCGAG
CTATGAATCTTGACTCGCTCTCGCTGGCCTTGTCTCAAATCAGCTACCTGGTGGACAATTTAACCAAGAA
AAATTACCGAGCCAGCCAGCAGGAAATACAGCATATTGTGAATCGGCACGGTCCTGAGGCAGACAGGCAT
TTATTACGCTGCCTATTTTCGCATGTGGATTTCAGTGGCGATGGTAAAAGCAGTGGCAAAGATTTCCATC
AGACTCAGTTTCTGATTCAGGAGTGTGCGTTGCTGATTACAAAGCCAAATTTTATCTCGACGCTGTCCTA
TGCCATTGATAATCCATTGCACTATCAGAAGAGTTTAAAGCCTGCACCCCACTTATTTGCCCAGCTGAGT
AAAGTGCTCAAATTAAGCAAAGTACAAGAGGTAATTTTTGGCCTTGCCCTGTTGAATTCTTCCAGCTCAG
ATCTTAGAGGTTTCGCTGCCCAGTTTATCAAACAGAAGCTTCCAGATCTTCTGCGTTCTTACATTGACGC
AGACGTCAGTGGAAATCAAGAAGGTGGCTTCCAAGATATAGCAATAGAGGTCCTACACCTCCTCCTCTCC
CATCTCCTCTTTGGGCAGAAGGGAGCCTTTGGAGTTGGACAAGAACAGATAGACGCTTTTCTTAAGACGC
TGCGCAGAGATTTTCCCCAAGAACGCTGTCCCGTGGTGCTCGCACCACTTTTATACCCTGAAAAACGGGA
CATTCTAATGGACAGGATCCTGCCTGATTCCGGAGGGGTAGCTAAAACCATGATGGAGAGCTCTTTGGCT
GATTTCATGCAAGAAGTAGGCTATGGCTTTTGTGCAAGTATTGAAGAATGTCGCAATATAATCGTGCAGT
TTGGTGTTCGGGAGGTCACAGCTGCCCAGGTTGCAAGGGTTTTGGGAATGATGGCTCGAACTCATTCAGG
ATTAACAGATGGCATTCCATTACAGAGTATTTCTGCTCCGGGCAGTGGGATCTGGAGTGATGGGAAAGAT
AAAAGTGATGGAGCACAGGCACACACATGGAATGTAGAAGTCTTGATTGACGTTCTTAAAGAACTGAATC
CAAGTTTGAATTTCAAGGAAGTAACTTATGAACTGGACCATCCTGGATTTCAAATTCGTGACAGTAAAGG
ACTTCATAATGTGGTTTATGGCATTCAGAGGGGTTTGGGTATGGAAGTGTTCCCAGTAGACCTCATATAT
AGACCTTGGAAACATGCTGAAGGCCAGCTCTCCTTCATCCAGCACTCACTAATCAATCCAGAGATCTTCT
GTTTTGCTGACTATCCCTGTCATACTGTTGCCACTGATATTCTGAAAGCACCACCAGAGGATGACAATCG
AGAAATTGCCACATGGAAGAGCTTGGATTTGATTGAATCTCTGCTGAGGCTTGCAGAGGTTGGGCAGTAT
GAGCAAGTCAAACAGCTCTTCAGCTTCCCTATCAAACACTGTCCAGACATGCTGGTATTGGCCTTACTAC
AAATTAACACCTCTTGGCATACCTTGCGCCATGAACTTATCTCCACTCTGATGCCAATTTTCCTTGGAAA
CCATCCTAACTCAGCTATTATTTTGCACTATGCATGGCATGGGCAGGGACAGTCTCCCTCAATTCGCCAA
CTTATCATGCATGCAATGGCAGAATGGTACATGAGAGGGGAGCAGTATGATCAGGCCAAATTGTCTCGAA
TACTTGATGTGGCCCAGGACTTGAAGGCCTTGTCAATGCTGCTAAATGGTACTCCATTTGCCTTTGTTAT
TGACCTTGCTGCACTTGCTTCACGTCGTGAATACCTCAAACTTGATAAGTGGCTCACAGATAAAATTCGA
GAGCATGGGGAGCCTTTTATCCAGGCGTGTATGACTTTTTTAAAGAGACGGTGTCCTTCTATTTTGGGCG
GACTTGCCCCAGAAAAAGACCAGCCCAAAAGTGCTCAACTTCCTCCAGAAACTTTGGCGACAATGTTGGC
CTGTCTGCAAGCTTGTGCAGGGAGTGTTTCTCAGGAGCTATCAGAAACTATCCTCACCATGGTAGCCAAT
TGCAGTAATGTTATGAATAAGGCCAGACAACCACCACCTGGAGTTATGCCAAAAGGACGTCCTCCTAGTG
CTAGCAGCTTAGATGCCATTTCTCCTGTTCAGATTGACCCTCTTGCTGGAATGACATCTCTTAGTATAGG
TGGTTCAGCTGCCCCTCACACCCAGAGTATGCAGGGTTTTCCTCCAAATTTGGGTTCTGCATTCAGTACC
CCTCAGTCACCAGCAAAAGCATTTCCACCCCTTTCAACCCCCAATCAGACCACTGCATTCAGTGGTATTG
GAGGACTTTCATCACAGCTTCCAGTAGGTGGTCTTGGCACAGGCAGCCTGACTGGTATAGGAACTGGTGC
TCTTGGACTCCCTGCAGTGAATAACGACCCTTTTGTACAGAGGAAACTGGGCACCTCTGGACTGAATCAG
CCTACATTCCAGCAGAGTAAGATGAAACCTTCGGACTTGTCTCAGGTGTGGCCAGAGGCAAACCAGCACT
TTAGTAAAGAGATAGATGATGAAGCAAACAGCTATTTCCAGCGAATATATAATCATCCACCACATCCAAC
CATGTCTGTTGATGAGGTATTAGAAATGCTGCAGAGATTTAAAGACTCTACTATAAAGAGGGAACGAGAA
GTATTTAACTGTATGCTAAGGAACTTGTTTGAAGAATATCGTTTTTTTCCCCAGTATCCTGATAAAGAGT
TACATATAACAGCCTGCCTATTTGGTGGTATAATTGAGAAAGGACTGGTCACTTACATGGCACTAGGTCT
GGCTCTACGATATGTTCTTGAAGCCTTACGCAAGCCTTTTGGATCCAAAATGTATTATTTCGGGATTGCT
GCACTAGATAGATTTAAAAACAGATTGAAGGACTATCCCCAGTATTGTCAGCATTTGGCTTCTATCAGTC
ACTTTATGCAATTTCCACATCATTTACAGGAGTATATTGAGTATGGACAGCAGTCTAGAGATCCTCCTGT
GAAAATGCAAGGCTCTATCACAACCCCTGGAAGTATTGCACTGGCTCAGGCCCAGGCTCAGGCCCAGGTT
CCAGCAAAAGCTCCTCTTGCTGGTCAAGTTAGCACTATGGTAACCACCTCAACAACTACCACTGTTGCTA
AAACGGTTACGGTCACCAGGCCAACTGGAGTCAGCTTTAAGAAAGATGTGCCACCTTCTATTAATACTAC
AAATATAGATACGTTGCTTGTGGCCACAGATCAAACTGAGAGAATTGTGGAGCCCCCAGAAAATATCCAG
GAGAAAATTGCTTTTATTTTCAATAATCTCTCACAGTCAAATATGACACAAAAGGTTGAAGAGCTAAAGG
AAACGGTGAAAGAAGAATTTATGCCTTGGGTTTCACAGTATCTGGTTATGAAGAGAGTCAGTATTGAGCC
AAACTTTCATAGCCTGTATTCAAACTTCCTTGACACGCTGAAGAATCCTGAATTTAACAAGATGGTTCTG
AATGAGACCTACAGAAACATTAAAGTGCTCCTGACCTCTGATAAAGCTGCAGCCAATTTCTCAGATCGTT
CTTTGCTGAAGAACTTGGGACATTGGCTAGGAATGATCACATTAGCTAAAAACAAACCCATCTTACACAC
TGACTTGGATGTGAAATCATTGCTGCTAGAGGCTTATGTTAAAGGACAACAAGAATTGCTCTATGTAGTG
CCCTTTGTTGCCAAAGTCTTAGAATCTAGCATTCGTAGTGTGGTTTTTAGGCCACCAAACCCTTGGACAA
TGGCAATTATGAATGTATTAGCTGAGCTACATCAGGAGCATGACTTAAAGTTAAACTTGAAGTTTGAAAT
CGAGGTTCTCTGCAAGAACCTTGCATTAGACATCAATGAGCTAAAACCTGGAAACCTCCTAAAGGATAAA
GATCGCCTGAAGAATTTAGATGAGCAACTCTCTGCTCCAAAGAAAGATGTCAAGCAGCCAGAAGAACTCC
CTCCCATCACAACCACAACAACTTCTACTACACCAGCTACCAACACCACTTGTACAGCCACGGTTCCACC
ACAGCCACAGTACAGCTACCACGACATCAATGTCTATTCCCTTGCGGGCTTGGCACCACACATTACTCTA
AATCCAACAATTCCCTTGTTTCAGGCCCATCCACAGTTGAAGCAGTGTGTGCGTCAGGCAATTGAACGGG
CTGTCCAGGAGCTGGTCCATCCTGTGGTGGATCGATCAATTAAGATTGCCATGACTACTTGTGAGCAAGA
TGTCAGGTCGGATTTTGCCCTGGATTCGGAGGAATCTCGAATGCGAATAGCAGCTCATCACATGATGCGT
AACTTGACAGCTTACATGGCTATGGATACATGCGCTGAACCTTTGCTCATGAGCATATCTACCAACTTAA
AAAACAGTTTTGCCTCAGCCCTTCGTACTGCTTCCCCACAACAAAGAGAAATGATGGATCAGGCAGCTGC
TCAATTAGCTCAGGACAATTGTGAGTTGGCTTGCTGTTTTATTCAGAAGACTGCAGTAGAAAAAGCAGGC
CCTGAGATGGACAAGAGATTAGCAACTGAATTTGAGCTGAGAAAACATGCTAGGCAAGAAGGACGCAGAT
ACTGTGATCCTGTTGTTTTAACATATGCTGCTGAACGGATGCCAGAGCAAATCAGGCTGAAAGTTGGTGG
TGTGGACCCAAAGCAGTTGGCTGTTTACGAAGAGTTTGCACGCAATGTTCCTGGCTTCTTACCTACAAAT
GACTTAAGTCAGCCCACGGGATTTTTAGCCCAGCCCATGAAGCAAGCTTGGGCAACAGATGATGTAGCTC
AGATTTATGATAAGTGTATTACAGAACTGGAGCAACATCTACATGCCATCCCACCAACTTTGGCCATGAA
CCCTCAAGCTCAGGCTCTTCGAAGTCTCTTGGAGGTTGTAGTTTTATCTCGAAACTCTCGGGATGCCATA
GCTGCTCTTGGATTGCTCCAAAAGGCTGTAGAGGGCTTACTAGATGCCACAAGTGGTGCTGATGCTGACC
TTCTGCTGCGCTACAGGGAATGCCACCTCTTGGTCCTAAAAGCTCTGCAGGATGGCCGGGCATATGGGTC
TCCATGGTGCAACAAACAGATCACAAGGTGCCTAATTGAATGTCGAGATGAATATAAATATAATGTGGAG
GCTGTGGAGCTGCTAATTCGCAATCATTTGGTTAATATGCAGCAGTATGATCTTCACCTAGCGCAGTCAA
TGGAGAATGGCTTAAACTACATGGCTGTGGCATTTGCTATGCAGTTAGTAAAAATCCTGCTGGTGGATGA
AAGGAGTGTTGCTCATGTTACTGAGGCAGATCTGTTCCACACCATTGAAACCCTCATGAGGATTAATGCT
CATTCCAGAGGCAATGCTCCAGAAGGATTGCCCCAGCTGATGGAAGTAGTGCGATCCAACTATGAAGCAA
TGATTGATCGTGCTCATGGAGGCCCAAACTTTATGATGCATTCTGGGATCTCTCAAGCCTCAGAGTATGA
TGACCCTCCAGGCCTGAGGGAGAAGGCAGAGTATCTTCTGAGGGAATGGGTGAATCTCTACCATTCAGCA
GCAGCTGGCCGCGACAGTACCAAAGCTTTCTCTGCATTTGTTGGACAGATGCACCAGCAAGGAATACTGA
AGACCGATGATCTCATAACAAGGTTCTTTCGTCTGTGTACTGAAATGTGTGTTGAAATCAGTTACCGTGC
TCAGGCTGAGCAGCAGCACAATCCTGCTGCCAATCCCACCATGATCCGAGCCAAGTGCTATCACAACCTG
GATGCCTTTGTTCGACTCATTGCACTGCTCGTGAAACACTCAGGGGAGGCCACCAACACTGTCACAAAGA
TTAATCTGCTGAACAAGGTCCTTGGTATAGTAGTGGGAGTTCTCCTTCAGGATCATGATGTTCGTCAGAG
TGAATTTCAGCAACTTCCCTACCATCGAATTTTTATCATGCTTCTCTTGGAACTCAATGCACCTGAGCAT
GTGTTGGAAACCATTAATTTCCAGACACTTACAGCTTTCTGCAATACATTCCACATCTTGAGGCCTACCA
AAGCTCCTGGCTTTGTATATGCCTGGCTTGAACTGATTTCCCATCGGATATTTATTGCAAGAATGCTGGC
ACATACGCCACAGCAGAAGGGGTGGCCTATGTATGCACAGCTACTGATTGATTTATTCAAATATTTAGCG
CCTTTCCTTAGAAATGTGGAACTCACCAAACCTATGCAAATCCTCTACAAGGGCACTTTAAGAGTGCTGC
TGGTTCTTTTGCATGATTTCCCAGAGTTCCTTTGTGATTACCATTATGGGTTCTGTGATGTGATCCCACC
TAATTGTATCCAGTTAAGAAATTTGATCCTGAGTGCCTTTCCAAGAAACATGAGGCTCCCCGACCCATTC
ACTCCTAATCTAAAGGTGGACATGTTGAGTGAAATTAACATTGCTCCCCGGATTCTCACCAATTTCACTG
GAGTAATGCCACCTCAGTTCAAAAAGGATTTGGATTCCTATCTTAAAACTCGATCACCAGTCACTTTCCT
GTCTGATCTGCGCAGCAACCTACAGGTATCCAATGAACCTGGGAATCGCTACAACCTCCAGCTCATCAAT
GCACTGGTGCTCTATGTCGGGACTCAGGCCATTGCGCACATCCACAACAAGGGCAGCACACCTTCAATGA
GCACCATCACTCACTCAGCACACATGGATATCTTCCAGAATTTGGCTGTGGACTTGGACACTGAGGGTCG
CTATCTCTTTTTGAATGCAATTGCAAATCAGCTCCGGTACCCAAATAGCCACACTCACTACTTCAGTTGC
ACCATGCTGTACCTTTTTGCAGAGGCCAATACGGAAGCCATCCAAGAACAGATCACAAGAGTTCTCTTGG
AACGGTTGATTGTAAATAGGCCACATCCTTGGGGTCTTCTTATTACCTTCATTGAGCTGATTAAAAACCC
AGCGTTTAAGTTCTGGAACCATGAATTTGTACACTGTGCCCCAGAAATCGAAAAGTTATTCCAGTCGGTC
GCACAGTGCTGCATGGGACAGAAGCAGGCCCAGCAAGTAATGGAAGGGACAGGTGCCAGTTAGCCGCGGG
CCCGGGATCCACCGGATCTAGATAACTGATCATAATCAGCCATACCACATTTGTAGAGGTTTTACTTGCT
TTAAAAAACCTCCCACACCTCCCCCTGAACCTGAAACATAAAATGAATGCAATTGTTGTTGTTAACTTGT
TTATTGCAGCTTATAATGGTTACAAATAAAGCAATAGCATCACAAATTTCACAAATAAAGCATTTTTTTC
ACTGCATTCTAGTTGTGGTTTGTCCAAACTCATCAATGTATCTTAACGCGTAAATTGTAAGCGTTAATAT
TTTGTTAAAATTCGCGTTAAATTTTTGTTAAATCAGCTCATTTTTTAACCAATAGGCCGAAATCGGCAAA
ATCCCTTATAAATCAAAAGAATAGACCGAGATAGGGT
[37 nt withheld, positions 8928-8964]
AAAGAACGTGGACTCCAACGTCAAAGG
[49 nt withheld, positions 8992-9040]
T
[91 nt withheld, positions 9042-9132]
G
[124 nt withheld, positions 9134-9257]
CAGGTGGCACTTTTCGGGGAAATGTGCGCGGAACCCCTATTTGTTTATTTTTCTAAATACATTCAAATAT
GTATCCGCTCATGAGACAATAACCCTGATAAATGCTTCAATAATATTGAAAAAGGAAGAGTCCTGAGGCG
GAAAGAACCAGCTGTGGAATGTGTGTCAGTTAGGGTGTGGAAAGTCCCCAGGCTCCCCAGCAGGCAGAAG
TATGCAAAGCATGCATCTCAATTAGTCAGCAACCAGGTGTGGAAAGTCCCCAGGCTCCCCAGCAGGCAGA
AGTATGCAAAGCATGCATCTCAATTAGTCAGCAACCATAGTCCCGCCCCTAACTCCGCCCATCCCGCCCC
TAACTCCGCCCAGTTCCGCCCATTCTCCGCCCCATGGCTGACTAATTTTTTTTATTTATGCAGAGGCCGA
GGCCGCCTCGGCCTCTGAGCTATTCCAGAAGTAGTGAGGAGGCTTTTTTGGAGGCCTAGGCTTTTGCAAA
GATCGATCAAGAGACAGGATGAGGATCGTTTCGCATGATTGAACAAGATGGATTGCACGCAGGTTCTCCG
GCCGCTTGGGTGGAGAGGCTATTCGGCTATGACTGGGCACAACAGACAATCGGCTGCTCTGATGCCGCCG
TGTTCCGGCTGTCAGCGCAGGGGCGCCCGGTTCTTTTTGTCAAGACCGACCTGTCCGGTGCCCTGAATGA
ACTGCAAGACGAGGCAGCGCGGCTATCGTGGCTGGCCACGACGGGCGTTCCTTGCGCAGCTGTGCTCGAC
GTTGTCACTGAAGCGGGAAGGGACTGGCTGCTATTGGGCGAAGTGCCGGGGCAGGATCTCCTGTCATCTC
ACCTTGCTCCTGCCGAGAAAGTATCCATCATGGCTGATGCAATGCGGCGGCTGCATACGCTTGATCCGGC
TACCTGCCCATTCGACCACCAAGCGAAACATCGCATCGAGCGAGCACGTACTCGGATGGAAGCCGGTCTT
GTCGATCAGGATGATCTGGACGAAGAGCATCAGGGGCTCGCGCCAGCCGAACTGTTCGCCAGGCTCAAGG
CGAGCATGCCCGACGGCGAGGATCTCGTCGTGACCCATGGCGATGCCTGCTTGCCGAATATCATGGTGGA
AAATGGCCGCTTTTCTGGATTCATCGACTGTGGCCGGCTGGGTGTGGCGGACCGCTATCAGGACATAGCG
TTGGCTACCCGTGATATTGCTGAAGAGCTTGGCGGCGAATGGGCTGACCGCTTCCTCGTGCTTTACGGTA
TCGCCGCTCCCGATTCGCAGCGCATCGCCTTCTATCGCCTTCTTGACGAGTTCTTCTGAGCGGGACTCTG
GGGTTCGAAATGACCGACCAAGCGACGCCCAACCTGCCATCACGAGATTTCGATTCCACCGCCGCCTTCT
ATGAAAGGTTGGGCTTCGGAATCGTTTTCCGGGACGCCGGCTGGATGATCCTCCAGCGCGGGGATCTCAT
GCTGGAGTTCTTCGCCCACCCTAGGGGGAGGCTAACTGAAACACGGAAGGAGACAATACCGGAAGGAACC
CGCGCTATGACGGCAATAAAAAGACAGAATAAAACGCACGGTGTTGGGTCGTTTGTTCATAAACGCGGGG
TTCGGTCCCAGGGCTGGCACTCTGTCGATACCCCACCGAGACCCCATTGGGGCCAATACGCCCGCGTTTC
TTCCTTTTCCCCACCCCACCCCCCAAGTTCGGGTGAAGGCCCAGGGCTCGCAGCCAACGTCGGGGCGGCA
GGCCCTGCCATAGCCTCAGGTTACTCATATATACTTTAGATTGATTTAAAACTTCATTTTTAATTTAAAA
GGATCTAGGTGAAGATCCTTTTTGATAATCTCATGACCAAAATCCCTTAACGTGAGTTTTCGTTCCACTG
AGCGTCAGACCCCGTAGAAAAGATCAAAGGATCTTCTTGAGATCCTTTTTTTCTGCGCGTAATCTGCTGC
TTGCAAACAAAAAAACCACCGCTACCAGCGGTGGTTTGTTTGCCGGATCAAGAGCTACCAACTCTTTTTC
CGAAGGTAACTGGCTTCAGCAGAGCGCAGATACCAAATACTGTCCTTCTAGTGTAGCCGTAGTTAGGCCA
CCACTTCAAGAACTCTGTAGCACCGCCTACATACCTCGCTCTGCTAATCCTGTTACCAGTGGCTGCTGCC
AGTGGCGATAAGTCGTGTCTTACCGGGTTGGACTCAAGACGATAGTTACCGGATAAGGCGCAGCGGTCGG
GCTGAACGGGGGGTTCGTGCACACAGCCCAGCTTGGAGCGAACGACCTACACCGAACTGAGATACCTACA
GCGTGAGCTATGAGAAAGCGCCACGCTTCCCGAAGGGAGAAAGGCGGACAGGTATCCGGTAAGCGGCAGG
GTCGGAACAGGAGAGCGCACGAGGGAGCTTCCAGGGGGAAACGCCTGGTATCTTTATAGTCCTGTCGGGT
TTCGCCACCTCTGACTTGAGCGTCGATTTTTGTGATGCTCGTCAGGGGGGCGGAGCCTATGGAAAAACGC
CAGCAACGCGGCCTTTTTACGGTTCCTGGCCTTTTGCTGGCCTTTTGCTCACATGTTCTTTCCTGCGTTA
TCCCCTGATTCTGTGGATAACCGTATTACCGCCATGCAT
Features (pLannotate 1.2.2; 17 found; start..end, strand, type, name):
     61..364     +  enhancer       CMV enhancer: human cytomegalovirus immediate early enhancer
    365..568     +  promoter       CMV promoter: human cytomegalovirus (CMV) immediate early promoter
    564..597     +  LTR            5' LTR (truncated) (fragment): truncated 5' long terminal repeat (LTR) from HIV-1
    613..631     +  promoter       T7 promoter: promoter for bacteriophage T7 RNA polymerase
    665..1381    +  CDS            EGFP: EGFP is a basic (constitutively fluorescent) green fluorescent protein published in 1996, derived from Aequorea victoria. It is reported to be a rapidly-maturing weak dimer with moderate acid sensitivity.
   1382..1402    +  misc_feature   MCS (fragment): multiple cloning site
   1403..8530    +  CDS            CNOT1: CNOT1_HUMAN - Also known as CDC39, KIAA1007, NOT1. Experimental evidence at protein level: Swiss-Prot protein existence level 1. Scaffolding component of the CCR4-NOT complex which is one of the major cellular mRNA deadenylases and is linked to various cellular processes including bulk mRNA degradation, miRNA-mediated repression, translational repression during translational initiation and general transcription regulation. Additional complex functions may be a consequence of its influence on mRNA expression. Its scaffolding function implies its interaction with the catalytic complex module and
   8534..8555    +  misc_feature   MCS (fragment): multiple cloning site
   8567..8651    +  CDS            large T antigen (fragment): large T antigen from SV40 (simian virus 40)
   8674..8795    +  polyA_signal   SV40 poly(A) signal: SV40 polyadenylation signal
   8829..9257    -  rep_origin     f1 ori (sequence partly withheld): f1 bacteriophage origin of replication; arrow indicates direction of (+) strand synthesis
   9284..9388    +  promoter       AmpR promoter: bla
   9390..9747    +  promoter       SV40 promoter: SV40 enhancer and early promoter
   9782..10576   +  CDS            NeoR/KanR: aminoglycoside phosphotransferase from Tn5; aph(3')-II (or nptII); confers resistance to neomycin, kanamycin, and G418 (Geneticin®)
  10597..10749   +  CDS            ble (fragment): BLE_KLEPN - Experimental evidence at protein level: Swiss-Prot protein existence level 1. Binding protein with a strong affinity to the bleomycin family of antibiotics. Binds to CL990; an antimitotic-antibiotic compound. From Klebsiella pneumoniae.
  10808..10855   +  polyA_signal   HSV TK poly(A) signal: herpes simplex virus thymidine kinase polyadenylation signal (Cole and Stacy, 1985)
  11184..11772   +  rep_origin     ori: high-copy-number ColE1/pMB1/pBR322/pUC origin of replication
