[The description below was written by a language model from this plasmid's Addgene catalogue record and pLannotate feature annotations shown in this document.]
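Description:
pT7-EGFP-C1-HsNot1iso1-IKGIRQtoDSYDAA-shRNAres_W is an 11,886 nt mammalian expression plasmid encoding human CNOT1 (isoform 1) fused at its N-terminus to EGFP. The catalogue lists the backbone as unknown, but the name and feature layout match an EGFP-C1-style vector with an added T7 promoter. The CMV immediate-early enhancer and promoter drive transcription, followed by the bacteriophage T7 promoter, the EGFP coding sequence, a short remnant of the multiple cloning site, and then the roughly 7.1 kb CNOT1 open reading frame. An SV40 polyadenylation signal terminates the transcript. The short "HIV-1 LTR", "large T antigen" and "ble" fragments in the automated annotation are most likely incidental matches to flanking vector sequence rather than functional elements.

The plasmid replicates in bacteria from a high-copy ColE1/pUC-type origin and also carries an f1 origin. A single NeoR/KanR cassette sits behind tandem bacterial (AmpR) and SV40 early promoters and ends with an HSV TK poly(A) signal. It provides kanamycin selection in E. coli and could support G418 selection in mammalian cells.

CNOT1 is the scaffold subunit of the CCR4-NOT deadenylase complex. As the name indicates, this version substitutes the residues IKGIRQ with DSYDAA and is shRNA-resistant, so the tagged mutant can presumably be expressed in cells where endogenous CNOT1 is knocked down. The record does not give the position of the substitution or say which interaction it disrupts. It does note one silent change relative to the reference isoform 1 sequence. The associated study concerns the DDX6–CNOT1 complex and miRNA-mediated silencing, which is consistent with use in complementation and interaction assays. The deposited sequence may be theoretical rather than fully verified.
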