Addgene plasmid #147837: pT7-EGFP-C1-HsNot1iso1-IKGIRQtoDSYDAA-shRNAres_W
Purpose: Mammalian Expression of HsNot1iso1-IKGIRQtoDSYDAA-shRNAres
Depositing lab: Elisa Izaurralde. Depositing organization: Max Planck Institute for Developmental Biology. Publication: A DDX6-CNOT1 complex and W-binding pockets in CNOT9 reveal direct links between miRNA target recognition and silencing. Chen Y, Boland A, Kuzuoglu-Ozturk D, Bawankar P, Loh B, Chang CT, Weichenrieder O, Izaurralde E. Mol Cell. 2014 Jun 5;54(5):737-50. doi: 10.1016/j.molcel.2014.03.034. Epub 2014 Apr 24. PubMed 24768540.
Backbone
  Vector backbone: Unknown
  Vector type: Mammalian Expression
Growth in bacteria
  Bacterial resistance: Kanamycin, 50 μg/mL
  Growth temperature: 37°C
  Growth strain: DH5alpha
  Copy number: High Copy
Gene/Insert
  Gene/Insert name: HsNot1iso1-IKGIRQtoDSYDAA-shRNAres
  Species: H. sapiens (human)
  Mutation: 1 silent mutation compared to the sequence of isoform 1 given by NCBI: NM_016284.4.
  Entrez Gene: CNOT1 (a.k.a. AD-005, CDC39, HPE12, NOT1, NOT1H, VIBOS)
  Cloning method: Unknown
Terms and licenses: Academic/Nonprofit Terms; Industry Terms: Not Available to Industry
Depositor comments: Plasmids from this collection were made available to the research community and donated after the lab closed. Please note that the sequence provided by the depositing laboratory may be theoretical/predicted or based on Sanger sequencing results. There may be discrepancies between sequencing results obtained by Addgene and the depositor sequence. If an Addgene verified sequence is not available, please contact before placing your order to request that our lab fully sequence the plasmid.
How to cite: pT7-EGFP-C1-HsNot1iso1-IKGIRQtoDSYDAA-shRNAres_W was a gift from Elisa Izaurralde (Addgene plasmid # 147837 ; http://n2t.net/addgene:147837 ; RRID:Addgene_147837)
